>Addgene plasmid #68049 | pET28-SUMO-KaiA | addgene full sequence | sequence record 167934 | Addgene assembled full plasmid sequence
ATCCGGATATAGTTCCTCCTTTCAGCAAAAAACCCCTCAAGACCCGTTTAGAGGCCCCAAGGGGTTATGC
TAGTTATTGCTCAGCGGTGGCAGCAGCCAACTCAGCTTCCTTTCGGGCTTTGTTAGCAGCCGGATCTCAG
TGGTGGTGGTGGTGGTGCTCGAGTGCGGCCGCAAGCTTTCAGGTTTCTCGTGGGATAGACCGTCGATACA
TCTCACAAAGATGTGCAATTACATCAATTAAAGTCAGCCGATAATCCAGCAAAATGTCCTCTGAACGTCC
CTCTACGCGGAGCTTCTTGGCAAACTCGTCCATCAGCTCCATGTGAATTTCTACCACTTTGGTGACTGGA
ACATCGGCAAAGAAAGCCATGTTGACGAAGTTGTCAATGCTCTGGTTGAGGTTGCTATTCGGCGAAAAAT
AGCTCAAAACGATTTCACGATAGCTAGTCTGCATCGCTTGGTGCAGCTTTTGGCTTTCGTAGGCGGGTAG
GTTGCGCAGAAAGCGATCGGGATCACGCTTGTAGTAGACCCCGAGATAGCCTAGGCGCTCTTGTAGTCGC
TGAGCGAGGTCCCGCTGCTGGCTCGATAGCTCGGGATCGTGGTTGGCCCCCATCAGCATGATGTGGTCGG
CCATGGTCTCGACCGGGGCTAAGCGCAGAAATTCAGCCAGTGCAGCATCAACTTGGTAGGGCAATTGCTC
GAGCTGATGGATACCGAGGTGCAGTTCAGCGCTGTGATAGAGCTGTTCTTTGGCTGGTTCATCGGGATCC
TCACTGTCGCGATCGCCTACGACAATCGCTGGTACCACCACTCCCTCAAAGCAGAGCTGCTGAACAACTG
CCCTGAAGCTGGGATTGGCTGCCACTAAAATCAGGCAGTCGATTTGGTCACGATGGGTTTGGGCATACTC
CAAGAGCATTTCGCCAGACTCACAGACTTGGAGTTGATAGCGATCGGCCGACAGCGCCCGCTGGCAATCC
TGCAAAATTGCCGTCGATTCCACCCAAATGCAGATTGCAATTTGCGAGAGCACTCCACCAATCTGTTCTC
TGTGAGCCTCAATAATATCGTTATCCTCCATGTCCAAATCTTCAGGGGTCTGATCAGCTTGGATTCTAAT
ACCGTCGTACAAGAATCTTAAGGAGTCCATTTCCTTACCCTGTCTTTTAGCGAACGCTTCCATCAGCCTT
CTTAAAGGAGTGGTCTTTTTGATCTTGAAGAAGATCTCTGAAGATCCATCGGACACCTTTAAATTGATGT
GAGTCTCAGGCTTGACTTCTGGCTTGACCTCTGGCTTAGCTTCTTGATTGACTTCTGAGTCCGACATGCT
AGCCATATGGCTGCCGCGCGGCACCAGGCCGCTGCTGTGATGATGATGATGATGGCTGCTGCCCATGGTA
TATCTCCTTCTTAAAGTTAAACAAAATTATTTCTAGAGGGGAATTGTTATCCGCTCACAATTCCCCTATA
GTGAGTCGTATTAATTTCGCGGGATCGAGATCTCGATCCTCTACGCCGGACGCATCGTGGCCGGCATCAC
CGGCGCCACAGGTGCGGTTGCTGGCGCCTATATCGCCGACATCACCGATGGGGAAGATCGGGCTCGCCAC
TTCGGGCTCATGAGCGCTTGTTTCGGCGTGGGTATGGTGGCAGGCCCCGTGGCCGGGGGACTGTTGGGCG
CCATCTCCTTGCATGCACCATTCCTTGCGGCGGCGGTGCTCAACGGCCTCAACCTACTACTGGGCTGCTT
CCTAATGCAGGAGTCGCATAAGGGAGAGCGTCGAGATCCCGGACACCATCGAATGGCGCAAAACCTTTCG
CGGTATGGCATGATAGCGCCCGGAAGAGAGTCAATTCAGGGTGGTGAATGTGAAACCAGTAACGTTATAC
GATGTCGCAGAGTATGCCGGTGTCTCTTATCAGACCGTTTCCCGCGTGGTGAACCAGGCCAGCCACGTTT
CTGCGAAAACGCGGGAAAAAGTGGAAGCGGCGATGGCGGAGCTGAATTACATTCCCAACCGCGTGGCACA
ACAACTGGCGGGCAAACAGTCGTTGCTGATTGGCGTTGCCACCTCCAGTCTGGCCCTGCACGCGCCGTCG
CAAATTGTCGCGGCGATTAAATCTCGCGCCGATCAACTGGGTGCCAGCGTGGTGGTGTCGATGGTAGAAC
GAAGCGGCGTCGAAGCCTGTAAAGCGGCGGTGCACAATCTTCTCGCGCAACGCGTCAGTGGGCTGATCAT
TAACTATCCGCTGGATGACCAGGATGCCATTGCTGTGGAAGCTGCCTGCACTAATGTTCCGGCGTTATTT
CTTGATGTCTCTGACCAGACACCCATCAACAGTATTATTTTCTCCCATGAAGACGGTACGCGACTGGGCG
TGGAGCATCTGGTCGCATTGGGTCACCAGCAAATCGCGCTGTTAGCGGGCCCATTAAGTTCTGTCTCGGC
GCGTCTGCGTCTGGCTGGCTGGCATAAATATCTCACTCGCAATCAAATTCAGCCGATAGCGGAACGGGAA
GGCGACTGGAGTGCCATGTCCGGTTTTCAACAAACCATGCAAATGCTGAATGAGGGCATCGTTCCCACTG
CGATGCTGGTTGCCAACGATCAGATGGCGCTGGGCGCAATGCGCGCCATTACCGAGTCCGGGCTGCGCGT
TGGTGCGGATATCTCGGTAGTGGGATACGACGATACCGAAGACAGCTCATGTTATATCCCGCCGTTAACC
ACCATCAAACAGGATTTTCGCCTGCTGGGGCAAACCAGCGTGGACCGCTTGCTGCAACTCTCTCAGGGCC
AGGCGGTGAAGGGCAATCAGCTGTTGCCCGTCTCACTGGTGAAAAGAAAAACCACCCTGGCGCCCAATAC
GCAAACCGCCTCTCCCCGCGCGTTGGCCGATTCATTAATGCAGCTGGCACGACAGGTTTCCCGACTGGAA
AGCGGGCAGTGAGCGCAACGCAATTAATGTAAGTTAGCTCACTCATTAGGCACCGGGATCTCGACCGATG
CCCTTGAGAGCCTTCAACCCAGTCAGCTCCTTCCGGTGGGCGCGGGGCATGACTATCGTCGCCGCACTTA
TGACTGTCTTCTTTATCATGCAACTCGTAGGACAGGTGCCGGCAGCGCTCTGGGTCATTTTCGGCGAGGA
CCGCTTTCGCTGGAGCGCGACGATGATCGGCCTGTCGCTTGCGGTATTCGGAATCTTGCACGCCCTCGCT
CAAGCCTTCGTCACTGGTCCCGCCACCAAACGTTTCGGCGAGAAGCAGGCCATTATCGCCGGCATGGCGG
CCCCACGGGTGCGCATGATCGTGCTCCTGTCGTTGAGGACCCGGCTAGGCTGGCGGGGTTGCCTTACTGG
TTAGCAGAATGAATCACCGATACGCGAGCGAACGTGAAGCGACTGCTGCTGCAAAACGTCTGCGACCTGA
GCAACAACATGAATGGTCTTCGGTTTCCGTGTTTCGTAAAGTCTGGAAACGCGGAAGTCAGCGCCCTGCA
CCATTATGTTCCGGATCTGCATCGCAGGATGCTGCTGGCTACCCTGTGGAACACCTACATCTGTATTAAC
GAAGCGCTGGCATTGACCCTGAGTGATTTTTCTCTGGTCCCGCCGCATCCATACCGCCAGTTGTTTACCC
TCACAACGTTCCAGTAACCGGGCATGTTCATCATCAGTAACCCGTATCGTGAGCATCCTCTCTCGTTTCA
TCGGTATCATTACCCCCATGAACAGAAATCCCCCTTACACGGAGGCATCAGTGACCAAACAGGAAAAAAC
CGCCCTTAACATGGCCCGCTTTATCAGAAGCCAGACATTAACGCTTCTGGAGAAACTCAACGAGCTGGAC
GCGGATGAACAGGCAGACATCTGTGAATCGCTTCACGACCACGCTGATGAGCTTTACCGCAGCTGCCTCG
CGCGTTTCGGTGATGACGGTGAAAACCTCTGACACATGCAGCTCCCGGAGACGGTCACAGCTTGTCTGTA
AGCGGATGCCGGGAGCAGACAAGCCCGTCAGGGCGCGTCAGCGGGTGTTGGCGGGTGTCGGGGCGCAGCC
ATGACCCAGTCACGTAGCGATAGCGGAGTGTATACTGGCTTAACTATGCGGCATCAGAGCAGATTGTACT
GAGAGTGCACCATATATGCGGTGTGAAATACCGCACAGATGCGTAAGGAGAAAATACCGCATCAGGCGCT
CTTCCGCTTCCTCGCTCACTGACTCGCTGCGCTCGGTCGTTCGGCTGCGGCGAGCGGTATCAGCTCACTC
AAAGGCGGTAATACGGTTATCCACAGAATCAGGGGATAACGCAGGAAAGAACATGTGAGCAAAAGGCCAG
CAAAAGGCCAGGAACCGTAAAAAGGCCGCGTTGCTGGCGTTTTTCCATAGGCTCCGCCCCCCTGACGAGC
ATCACAAAAATCGACGCTCAAGTCAGAGGTGGCGAAACCCGACAGGACTATAAAGATACCAGGCGTTTCC
CCCTGGAAGCTCCCTCGTGCGCTCTCCTGTTCCGACCCTGCCGCTTACCGGATACCTGTCCGCCTTTCTC
CCTTCGGGAAGCGTGGCGCTTTCTCATAGCTCACGCTGTAGGTATCTCAGTTCGGTGTAGGTCGTTCGCT
CCAAGCTGGGCTGTGTGCACGAACCCCCCGTTCAGCCCGACCGCTGCGCCTTATCCGGTAACTATCGTCT
TGAGTCCAACCCGGTAAGACACGACTTATCGCCACTGGCAGCAGCCACTGGTAACAGGATTAGCAGAGCG
AGGTATGTAGGCGGTGCTACAGAGTTCTTGAAGTGGTGGCCTAACTACGGCTACACTAGAAGGACAGTAT
TTGGTATCTGCGCTCTGCTGAAGCCAGTTACCTTCGGAAAAAGAGTTGGTAGCTCTTGATCCGGCAAACA
AACCACCGCTGGTAGCGGTGGTTTTTTTGTTTGCAAGCAGCAGATTACGCGCAGAAAAAAAGGATCTCAA
GAAGATCCTTTGATCTTTTCTACGGGGTCTGACGCTCAGTGGAACGAAAACTCACGTTAAGGGATTTTGG
TCATGAACAATAAAACTGTCTGCTTACATAAACAGTAATACAAGGGGTGTTATGAGCCATATTCAACGGG
AAACGTCTTGCTCTAGGCCGCGATTAAATTCCAACATGGATGCTGATTTATATGGGTATAAATGGGCTCG
CGATAATGTCGGGCAATCAGGTGCGACAATCTATCGATTGTATGGGAAGCCCGATGCGCCAGAGTTGTTT
CTGAAACATGGCAAAGGTAGCGTTGCCAATGATGTTACAGATGAGATGGTCAGACTAAACTGGCTGACGG
AATTTATGCCTCTTCCGACCATCAAGCATTTTATCCGTACTCCTGATGATGCATGGTTACTCACCACTGC
GATCCCCGGGAAAACAGCATTCCAGGTATTAGAAGAATATCCTGATTCAGGTGAAAATATTGTTGATGCG
CTGGCAGTGTTCCTGCGCCGGTTGCATTCGATTCCTGTTTGTAATTGTCCTTTTAACAGCGATCGCGTAT
TTCGTCTCGCTCAGGCGCAATCACGAATGAATAACGGTTTGGTTGATGCGAGTGATTTTGATGACGAGCG
TAATGGCTGGCCTGTTGAACAAGTCTGGAAAGAAATGCATAAACTTTTGCCATTCTCACCGGATTCAGTC
GTCACTCATGGTGATTTCTCACTTGATAACCTTATTTTTGACGAGGGGAAATTAATAGGTTGTATTGATG
TTGGACGAGTCGGAATCGCAGACCGATACCAGGATCTTGCCATCCTATGGAACTGCCTCGGTGAGTTTTC
TCCTTCATTACAGAAACGGCTTTTTCAAAAATATGGTATTGATAATCCTGATATGAATAAATTGCAGTTT
CATTTGATGCTCGATGAGTTTTTCTAAGAATTAATTCATGAGCGGATACATATTTGAATGTATTTAGAAA
AATAAACAAATAGGGGTTCCGCGCACATTTCCCCGAAAAGTGCCACCTAAATTGTAAGCGTTAATATTTT
GTTAAAATTCGCGTTAAATTTTTGTTAAATCAGCTCATTTTTTAACCAATAGGCCGAAATCGGCAAAATC
CCTTATAAATCAAAAGAATAGACCGAGATAGGGT
[37 nt withheld, positions 6125-6161]
AAAGAACGTGGACTCCAACGTCAAAGG
[49 nt withheld, positions 6189-6237]
T
[91 nt withheld, positions 6239-6329]
G
[124 nt withheld, positions 6331-6454]
CCCATTCGCCA
Features (pLannotate 1.2.2; 22 found; start..end, strand, type, name):
     26..73      -  terminator     T7 terminator: transcription terminator for bacteriophage T7 RNA polymerase
     81..130     -  CDS            SET1 (fragment): solubility-enhancement tag derived from T7 phage gene 10B
    140..157     -  CDS            9xHis (fragment): 9xHis affinity tag
    182..1030    -  CDS            kaiA: KAIA_SYNE7 - Experimental evidence at protein level: Swiss-Prot protein existence level 1. Component of the KaiABC clock protein complex, which constitutes the main circadian regulator in cyanobacteria. The KaiABC complex may act as a promoter-nonspecific transcription regulator that represses transcription, possibly by acting on the state of chromosome compaction. In the complex, it enhances the phosphorylation status of KaiC. In contrast, the presence of KaiB in the complex decreases the phosphorylation status of KaiC, suggesting that KaiB acts by antagonizing the interaction between KaiA an
   1035..1327    -  CDS            SUMO (fragment): cleavable ubiquitin-like protein tag; S. cerevisiae SMT3 (truncated)
   1340..1357    -  CDS            thrombin site: thrombin recognition and cleavage site
   1368..1384    -  CDS            capTEV™ (fragment): composite tag for in vivo biotinylation, TEV protease cleavage, and 6xHis tagging
   1403..1425    -  RBS            RBS: efficient ribosome binding site from bacteriophage T7 gene 10 (Olins and Rangwala, 1989)
   1440..1464    -  protein_bind   lac operator: The lac repressor binds to the lac operator to inhibit transcription in E. coli. This inhibition can be relieved by adding lactose or isopropyl-β-D-thiogalactopyranoside (IPTG). lac repressor encoded by lacI
   1465..1483    -  promoter       T7 promoter: promoter for bacteriophage T7 RNA polymerase
   1505..1784    +  CDS            TcR (fragment): tetracycline efflux protein; tet; confers resistance to tetracycline
   1792..1869    +  promoter       lacI promoter: lacI
   1870..2952    +  CDS            lacI: lac repressor; lacI; The lac repressor binds to the lac operator to inhibit transcription in E. coli. This inhibition can be relieved by adding lactose or isopropyl-β-D-thiogalactopyranoside (IPTG).
   2965..2986    +  protein_bind   CAP binding site: CAP binding activates transcription in the presence of cAMP. E. coli catabolite activator protein
   3001..3292    +  CDS            TcR (fragment): tetracycline efflux protein; tet; confers resistance to tetracycline
   3364..3744    -  CDS            YPB1_ECOLX: Protein predicted: Swiss-Prot protein existence level 4. From Escherichia coli.
   3761..3952    +  CDS            rop: Rop protein, which maintains plasmids at low copy number; rop
   4054..4196    +  misc_feature   bom: basis of mobility region from pBR322
   4382..4970    -  rep_origin     ori: high-copy-number ColE1/pMB1/pBR322/pUC origin of replication
   5092..5907    +  CDS            KanR: aminoglycoside phosphotransferase; aph(3')-Ia; confers resistance to kanamycin in bacteria or G418 (Geneticin®) in eukaryotes
   5916..5973    -  promoter       AmpR promoter (fragment): bla
   6026..6454    -  rep_origin     f1 ori (sequence partly withheld): f1 bacteriophage origin of replication; arrow indicates direction of (+) strand synthesis
