[The description below was written by a language model from this plasmid's Addgene catalogue record and pLannotate feature annotations shown in this document.]
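Description:
pET28-SUMO-KaiA is a bacterial expression plasmid built on the pET28a(+) backbone for producing recombinant KaiA, a component of the KaiABC circadian clock complex of the cyanobacterium Synechococcus elongatus. KaiA enhances the phosphorylation state of KaiC. The plasmid replicates from a pBR322-type ColE1 origin accompanied by the rop gene and the bom mobility region. It is selected with kanamycin through an aminoglycoside phosphotransferase gene, and it also carries an f1 phage origin. Short annotated fragments of tetracycline resistance sequence and an AmpR promoter fragment are non-functional hits within the backbone rather than additional markers. The catalogue lists a total size of about 7000 bp, whereas the assembled sequence record is 6,465 nt.

Expression is driven by a T7 promoter with an adjacent lac operator and the T7 gene 10 ribosome binding site. The plasmid-borne lacI gene supplies repressor, so transcription stays off until induction in a host that provides T7 RNA polymerase, such as the BL21(DE3) strain named by the depositor. The SUMO-KaiA fragment was cloned between NdeI and HindIII. The encoded protein therefore reads, from its N terminus, as the backbone 6xHis tag (annotated as a composite-tag fragment), a thrombin site, a truncated yeast SMT3 SUMO domain, and then KaiA. The depositor notes a Ulp1 cleavage site immediately before KaiA and the absence of an enterokinase site.

This layout allows capture on a nickel column, after which SUMO protease can remove the tag. A His-tag fragment from the backbone lies downstream of kaiA, before the T7 terminator, but the record does not say whether it is translated. The stated use is protein purification, in connection with studies of the cyanobacterial circadian oscillator.
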