Addgene plasmid #68049: pET28-SUMO-KaiA
Purpose: Strain: AM5115, Used for protein purification
Depositing lab: Susan Golden. Depositing organization: University of California, San Diego (UCSD). Publication: Oxidized quinones signal onset of darkness directly to the cyanobacterial circadian oscillator. Kim YI, Vinyard DJ, Ananyev GM, Dismukes GC, Golden SS. Proc Natl Acad Sci U S A. 2012 Oct 30;109(44):17765-9. doi: 10.1073/pnas.1216401109. Epub 2012 Oct 15. PubMed 23071342.
Backbone
  Vector backbone: pET28a(+)
  Total vector size (bp): 7000
  Vector type: Bacterial Expression
Growth in bacteria
  Bacterial resistance: Kanamycin, 50 μg/mL
  Growth temperature: 37°C
  Growth strain: DH5alpha
  Copy number: Unknown
Gene/Insert
  Gene/Insert name: KaiA
  Species: Synechococcus elongatus
  Insert size (bp): 900
  GenBank ID: CP000100
  Promoter: T7
  Tag / fusion protein: 6xHis (N terminal on backbone); SUMO (N terminal on insert)
  Cloning method: Restriction Enzyme; 5′ cloning site NdeI (not destroyed); 3′ cloning site HindIII (not destroyed)
  Sequencing primers: 5′ T7; 3′ T7term
Terms and licenses: Academic/Nonprofit Terms; Industry Terms: Not Available to Industry
Depositor comments: Ulp1 cutting site introduced before KaiA. SUMO-KaiA cloned between NdeI and Hind III. No enterokinase cutting site. Use BL21DE3 and Ni column for protein purification.
How to cite: pET28-SUMO-KaiA was a gift from Susan Golden (Addgene plasmid # 68049 ; http://n2t.net/addgene:68049 ; RRID:Addgene_68049)
