>Addgene plasmid #68049 | pET28-SUMO-KaiA | addgene partial sequence | sequence record 167931 | F1ori-R 5'-AGGGAAGAAAGCGAAAGGAG-3'
GGATATAGTTCCTCCTTTCAGCAAAAAACCCCTCAAGACCCGTTTAGAGGCCCCAAGGGGTTATGCTAGT
TATTGCTCAGCGGTGGCAGCAGCCAACTCAGCTTCCTTTCGGGCTTTGTTAGCAGCCGGATCTCAGTGGT
GGTGGTGGTGGTGCTCGAGTGCGGCCGCAAGCTTTCAGGTTTCTCGTGGGATAGACCGTCGATACATCTC
ACAAAGATGTGCAATTACATCAATTAAAGTCAGCCGATAATCCAGCAAAATGTCCTCTGAACGTCCCTCT
ACGCGGAGCTTCTTGGCAAACTCGTCCATCAGCTCCATGTGAATTTCTACCACTTTGGTGACTGGAACAT
CGGCAAAGAAAGCCATGTTGACGAAGTTGTCAATGCTCTGGTTGAGGTTGCTATTCGGCGAAAAATAGCT
CAAAACGATTTCACGATAGCTAGTCTGCATCGCTTGGTGCAGCTTTTGGCTTTCGTAGGCGGGTAGGTTG
CGCAGAAAGCGATCGGGATCACGCTTGTAGTAGACCCCGAGATAGCCTAGGCGCTCTTGTAGTCGCTGAG
CGAGGTCCCGCTGCTGGCTCGATAGCTCGGGATCGTGGTTGGCCCCCATCAGCATGATGTGGTCGGCCAT
GGTCTCGACCGGGGCTAAGCGCAGAAATTCAGCCAGTGCAGCATCAACTTGGTAGGGCAATTGCTCGAGC
TGATGGATACCGAGGTGCAGTTCAGCGCTGTGATAGAGCTGTTCTTTGGCTGGTTCATCGGGATCCTCAC
TGTCGCGATCGCCTACGACAATCGCTGGTACCACCACTCCCTCAAAGCAGAGCTGCTGAACAACTGCCCT
GAAGCTGGGATTGGCTGCCACTAAAATCAGGCAGTCGATTTGGTCACGATGGGTTTGGGCATACTCCAAG
AGCATTTCGCCAGACTCACAGACTTGGAGTTGATAGCGATCGGCCGACAGCGCCCGCTGGCAATCCTGCA
AAATTGCCGTC
