>Addgene plasmid #68049 | pET28-SUMO-KaiA | addgene partial sequence | sequence record 167932 | LacI-R 5'-GGCATACTCTGCGACATCGT-3'
ATTCACCACCCTGAATTGACTCTCTTCCGGGCGCTATCATGCCATACCGCGAAAGGTTTTGCGCCATTCG
ATGGTGTCCGGGATCTCGACGCTCTCCCTTATGCGACTCCTGCATTAGGAAGCAGCCCAGTAGTAGGTTG
AGGCCGTTGAGCACCGCCGCCGCAAGGAATGGTGCATGCAAGGAGATGGCGCCCAACAGTCCCCCGGCCA
CGGGGCCTGCCACCATACCCACGCCGAAACAAGCGCTCATGAGCCCGAAGTGGCGAGCCCGATCTTCCCC
ATCGGTGATGTCGGCGATATAGGCGCCAGCAACCGCACCTGTGGCGCCGGTGATGCCGGCCACGATGCGT
CCGGCGTAGAGGATCGAGATCTCGATCCCGCGAAATTAATACGACTCACTATAGGGGAATTGTGAGCGGA
TAACAATTCCCCTCTAGAAATAATTTTGTTTAACTTTAAGAAGGAGATATACCATGGGCAGCAGCCATCA
TCATCATCATCACAGCAGCGGCCTGGTGCCGCGCGGCAGCCATATGGCTAGCATGTCGGACTCAGAAGTC
AATCAAGAAGCTAAGCCAGAGGTCAAGCCAGAAGTCAAGCCTGAGACTCACATCAATTTAAAGGTGTCCG
ATGGATCTTCAGAGATCTTCTTCAAGATCAAAAAGACCACTCCTTTAAGAAGGCTGATGGAAGCGTTCGC
TAAAAGACAGGGTAAGGAAATGGACTCCTTAAGATTCTTGTACGACGGTATTAGAATCCAAGCTGATCAG
ACCCCTGAAGATTTGGACATGGAGGATAACGATATTATTGAGGCTCACAGAGAACAGATTGGTGGAGTGC
TCTCGCAAATTGCAATCTGCATTTGGGTGGAATCGACGGCAATTTTGCAGGATTGCCAGCGGGCGCTGTC
GGCCGATCGCTATCAACTCCAAGTCTGTGAGTCTGGCGAAATGCTCTTGGAGTATGCCCAAACCCATCGT
GACCAAATCGACTGCCTGATTT
